Addgene plasmid #58807: pUC119-MCS
Purpose: (Empty Backbone) contains multiple cloning sites (MCSs) for cloning and transient expression of single or multiple guide RNA (gRNA) expression cassettes.
Depositing lab: Jen Sheen. Depositing organization: Massachusetts General Hospital.
Backbone
  Vector backbone: pUC119
  Backbone manufacturer: Messing Lab
  Backbone size (bp): 3345
  Vector type: Plant Expression, CRISPR
Growth in bacteria
  Bacterial resistance: Ampicillin, 100 μg/mL
  Growth temperature: 37°C
  Growth strain: DH5alpha
  Copy number: Unknown
Gene/Insert
  Cloning method: Restriction Enzyme
  Sequencing primers: 5′ M13-F20; 3′ M13R
Terms and licenses: Academic/Nonprofit Terms; Industry Terms: Not Available to Industry
Depositor comments: All restriction sites between EcoRI and HindIII are single-cut except AscI. Multiple gRNA expression cassettes cloned within the MCSs between two AscI sites can be subcloned into the AscI site of pFGC-pcoCas9 binary plasmid (Addgene plasmid#52256) through one-step cloning.
How to cite: pUC119-MCS was a gift from Jen Sheen (Addgene plasmid # 58807 ; http://n2t.net/addgene:58807 ; RRID:Addgene_58807)
