[The description below was written by a language model from this plasmid's Addgene catalogue record and pLannotate feature annotations shown in this document.]
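Description:
pUC119-MCS is an empty cloning backbone of 3,345 bp derived from the pUC119 phagemid, catalogued as a plant expression and CRISPR vector. It is propagated in E. coli through the high-copy ColE1/pUC-type origin and selected with ampicillin via the β-lactamase gene (AmpR) driven by its own promoter. The annotated features also include an M13 bacteriophage origin, which in pUC119-type phagemids allows single-stranded DNA production with helper phage, along with short remnants of lacI, bom and rop that are inherited backbone fragments rather than functional elements.

The working part of the plasmid is an expanded set of multiple cloning sites placed in the lac region, downstream of the CAP binding site, lac promoter and lac operator and ahead of a lacZα fragment; the region can be read with standard M13 forward and reverse primers. The polylinker itself is not annotated in the feature table, but it presumably lies in the unannotated gap between the lac operator and the lacZα fragment. According to the depositor, all restriction sites between EcoRI and HindIII are unique except AscI, which occurs twice and brackets the cloning sites. The plasmid carries no guide RNA, plant promoter or Cas9 of its own.

The design lets users assemble one or several gRNA expression cassettes by restriction cloning and use the resulting plasmid directly for transient expression in plant cells. The whole array can then be excised as a single AscI fragment and transferred in one step into the AscI site of the companion binary plasmid pFGC-pcoCas9, combining the guides with Cas9 for multiplex plant genome editing.
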