Features (pLannotate 1.2.2; 12 found; start..end, strand, type, name):
      2..94      +  CDS            lacI (fragment): lac repressor; lacI; The lac repressor binds to the lac operator to inhibit transcription in E. coli. This inhibition can be relieved by adding lactose or isopropyl-β-D-thiogalactopyranoside (IPTG).
    107..128     +  protein_bind   CAP binding site: CAP binding activates transcription in the presence of cAMP. E. coli catabolite activator protein
    143..173     +  promoter       lac promoter: promoter for the E. coli lac operon
    181..197     +  protein_bind   lac operator: The lac repressor binds to the lac operator to inhibit transcription in E. coli. This inhibition can be relieved by adding lactose or isopropyl-β-D-thiogalactopyranoside (IPTG). lac repressor encoded by lacI
    470..627     +  CDS            lacZα (fragment): LacZα fragment of β-galactosidase; lacZ fragment
    633..684     -  misc_feature   bom (fragment): basis of mobility region from pBR322
    703..1083    +  rep_origin     M13 ori (sequence partly withheld): M13 bacteriophage origin of replication; arrow indicates direction of (+) strand synthesis
   1159..1208    -  misc_feature   bom (fragment): basis of mobility region from pBR322
   1310..1345    -  CDS            rop (fragment): Rop protein, which maintains plasmids at low copy number; rop
   1440..1544    +  promoter       AmpR promoter: bla
   1545..2405    +  CDS            AmpR: β-lactamase; bla; confers resistance to ampicillin, carbenicillin, and related antibiotics
   2576..3164    +  rep_origin     ori: high-copy-number ColE1/pMB1/pBR322/pUC origin of replication
>Addgene plasmid #58807 | pUC119-MCS | depositor full sequence | sequence record 91105 | pUC119-MCS sequence 3345 bps
AGCGCCCAATACGCAAACCGCCTCTCCCCGCGCGTTGGCCGATTCATTAATGCAGCTGGCACGACAGGTT
TCCCGACTGGAAAGCGGGCAGTGAGCGCAACGCAATTAATGTGAGTTAGCTCACTCATTAGGCACCCCAG
GCTTTACACTTTATGCTTCCGGCTCGTATGTTGTGTGGAATTGTGAGCGGATAACAATTTCACACAGGAA
ACAGCTATGACCATGGGCGCGCCAAGCTTAGGCCTGTCGACGCCCGGGCGGTACCGCGATCGCTCGCGAC
CTGCAGGCATAAAGCCGTCAGTGTCCGCATAAAGAACCACCCATAATACCCATAATAGCTGTTTGCCATC
GCTACCTTAGGACCGTTATAGTTAATTACCCTGTTATCCCTATTAATTAAGAGCTCGCTACCTTAAGAGA
GGATATCGGCGCGCCTCTAGAATTTAAATGGATCCTACGTACTCGAGGAATTCACTGGCCGTCGTTTTAC
AACGTCGTGACTGGGAAAACCCTGGCGTTACCCAACTTAATCGCCTTGCAGCACATCCCCCTTTCGCCAG
CTGGCGTAATAGCGAAGAGGCCCGCACCGATCGCCCTTCCCAACAGTTGCGCAGCCTGAATGGCGAATGG
CGCCTGATGCGGTATTTTCTCCTTACGCATCTGTGCGGTATTTCACACCGCATA
[142 nt withheld, positions 685-826]
C
[141 nt withheld, positions 828-968]
CCTTTGACGTTGGAGTCCACGTTCTTT
[37 nt withheld, positions 996-1032]
ACCCTATCTCGGGCTATTCTTTTGATTTATAAGGGATTTTGCCGATTTCGGCCTATTGGTTAAAAAATGA
GCTGATTTAACAAAAATTTAACGCGAATTTTAACAAAATATTAACGTTTACAATTTTATGGTGCACTCTC
AGTACAATCTGCTCTGATGCCGCATAGTTAAGCCAGCCCCGACACCCGCCAACACCCGCTGACGCGCCCT
GACGGGCTTGTCTGCTCCCGGCATCCGCTTACAGACAAGCTGTGACCGTCTCCGGGAGCTGCATGTGTCA
GAGGTTTTCACCGTCATCACCGAAACGCGCGAGACGAAAGGGCCTCGTGATACGCCTATTTTTATAGGTT
AATGTCATGATAATAATGGTTTCTTAGACGTCAGGTGGCACTTTTCGGGGAAATGTGCGCGGAACCCCTA
TTTGTTTATTTTTCTAAATACATTCAAATATGTATCCGCTCATGAGACAATAACCCTGATAAATGCTTCA
ATAATATTGAAAAAGGAAGAGTATGAGTATTCAACATTTCCGTGTCGCCCTTATTCCCTTTTTTGCGGCA
TTTTGCCTTCCTGTTTTTGCTCACCCAGAAACGCTGGTGAAAGTAAAAGATGCTGAAGATCAGTTGGGTG
CACGAGTGGGTTACATCGAACTGGATCTCAACAGCGGTAAGATCCTTGAGAGTTTTCGCCCCGAAGAACG
TTTTCCAATGATGAGCACTTTTAAAGTTCTGCTATGTGGCGCGGTATTATCCCGTATTGACGCCGGGCAA
GAGCAACTCGGTCGCCGCATACACTATTCTCAGAATGACTTGGTTGAGTACTCACCAGTCACAGAAAAGC
ATCTTACGGATGGCATGACAGTAAGAGAATTATGCAGTGCTGCCATAACCATGAGTGATAACACTGCGGC
CAACTTACTTCTGACAACGATCGGAGGACCGAAGGAGCTAACCGCTTTTTTGCACAACATGGGGGATCAT
GTAACTCGCCTTGATCGTTGGGAACCGGAGCTGAATGAAGCCATACCAAACGACGAGCGTGACACCACGA
TGCCTGTAGCAATGGCAACAACGTTGCGCAAACTATTAACTGGCGAACTACTTACTCTAGCTTCCCGGCA
ACAATTAATAGACTGGATGGAGGCGGATAAAGTTGCAGGACCACTTCTGCGCTCGGCCCTTCCGGCTGGC
TGGTTTATTGCTGATAAATCTGGAGCCGGTGAGCGTGGGTCTCGCGGTATCATTGCAGCACTGGGGCCAG
ATGGTAAGCCCTCCCGTATCGTAGTTATCTACACGACGGGGAGTCAGGCAACTATGGATGAACGAAATAG
ACAGATCGCTGAGATAGGTGCCTCACTGATTAAGCATTGGTAACTGTCAGACCAAGTTTACTCATATATA
CTTTAGATTGATTTAAAACTTCATTTTTAATTTAAAAGGATCTAGGTGAAGATCCTTTTTGATAATCTCA
TGACCAAAATCCCTTAACGTGAGTTTTCGTTCCACTGAGCGTCAGACCCCGTAGAAAAGATCAAAGGATC
TTCTTGAGATCCTTTTTTTCTGCGCGTAATCTGCTGCTTGCAAACAAAAAAACCACCGCTACCAGCGGTG
GTTTGTTTGCCGGATCAAGAGCTACCAACTCTTTTTCCGAAGGTAACTGGCTTCAGCAGAGCGCAGATAC
CAAATACTGTCCTTCTAGTGTAGCCGTAGTTAGGCCACCACTTCAAGAACTCTGTAGCACCGCCTACATA
CCTCGCTCTGCTAATCCTGTTACCAGTGGCTGCTGCCAGTGGCGATAAGTCGTGTCTTACCGGGTTGGAC
TCAAGACGATAGTTACCGGATAAGGCGCAGCGGTCGGGCTGAACGGGGGGTTCGTGCACACAGCCCAGCT
TGGAGCGAACGACCTACACCGAACTGAGATACCTACAGCGTGAGCTATGAGAAAGCGCCACGCTTCCCGA
AGGGAGAAAGGCGGACAGGTATCCGGTAAGCGGCAGGGTCGGAACAGGAGAGCGCACGAGGGAGCTTCCA
GGGGGAAACGCCTGGTATCTTTATAGTCCTGTCGGGTTTCGCCACCTCTGACTTGAGCGTCGATTTTTGT
GATGCTCGTCAGGGGGGCGGAGCCTATGGAAAAACGCCAGCAACGCGGCCTTTTTACGGTTCCTGGCCTT
TTGCTGGCCTTTTGCTCACATGTTCTTTCCTGCGTTATCCCCTGATTCTGTGGATAACCGTATTACCGCC
TTTGAGTGAGCTGATACCGCTCGCCGCAGCCGAACGACCGAGCGCAGCGAGTCAGTGAGCGAGGAAGCGG
AAG
