>Addgene plasmid #58807 | pUC119-MCS | addgene partial sequence | sequence record 92185 | Lac-promoter 5'-CACTTTATGCTTCCGGCTCG-3'
CGGATAACAATTTCACACAGGAAACAGCTATGACCATGGGCGCGCCAAGCTTAGGCCTGTCGACGCCCGG
GCGGTACCGCGATCGCTCGCGACCTGCAGGCATAAAGCCGTCAGTGTCCGCATAAAGAACCACCCATAAT
ACCCATAATAGCTGTTTGCCATCGCTACCTTAGGACCGTTATAGTTAATTACCCTGTTATCCCTATTAAT
TAAGAGCTCGCTACCTTAAGAGAGGATATCGGCGCGCCTCTAGAATTTAAATGGATCCTACGTACTCGAG
GAATTCACTGGCCGTCGTTTTACAACGTCGTGACTGGGAAAACCCTGGCGTTACCCAACTTAATCGCCTT
GCAGCACATCCCCCTTTCGCCAGCTGGCGTAATAGCGAAGAGGCCCGCACCGATCGCCCTTCCCAACAGT
TGCGCAGCCTGAATGGCGAATGGCGCCTGATGCGGTATTTTCTCCTTACGCATCTGTGCGGTATTTCACA
CCGCATA
[95 nt withheld, positions 498-592]
T
[46 nt withheld, positions 594-639]
C
[141 nt withheld, positions 641-781]
CCTTTGACGTTGGAGTCCACGTTCTTT
[37 nt withheld, positions 809-845]
ACTCTATCTCGGGCTATTCTTTTGATTTATAAGGGATTTTGCCGATTTCGGTCTATTGGTTAAAAAATGA
GCTGATTTAACAAAAATTTAACGCGAATTTTAACAAAATATTAACGTTTACAATTTTATGGTGCACTCTC
AGTACAATCTGCTCTGATGCCGCATAGTTAAGCCAGCCCCGACACCCGCCAACACCCGCTGACGCGCCCT
GACGGGCTTGTCTG
