>Addgene plasmid #58807 | pUC119-MCS | addgene partial sequence | sequence record 92189 | M13pUC-Fwd 5'-CCCAGTCACGACGTTGTAAAACG-3'
CGTAGGATCCATTTAAATTCTAGAGGCGCGCCGATATCCTCTCTTAAGGTAGCGAGCTCTTAATTAATAG
GGATAACAGGGTAATTAACTATAACGGTCCTAAGGTAGCGATGGCAAACAGCTATTATGGGTATTATGGG
TGGTTCTTTATGCGGACACTGACGGCTTTATGCCTGCAGGTCGCGAGCGATCGCGGTACCGCCCGGGCGT
CGACAGGCCTAAGCTTGGCGCGCCCATGGTCATAGCTGTTTCCTGTGTGAAATTGTTATCCGCTCACAAT
TCCACACAACATACGAGCCGGAAGCATAAAGTGTAAAGCCTGGGGTGCCTAATGAGTGAGCTAACTCACA
TTAATTGCGTTGCGCTCACTGCCCGCTTTCCAGTCGGGAAACCTGTCGTGCCAGCTGCATTAATGAATCG
GCCAACGCGCGGGGAGAGGCGGTTTGCGTATTGGGCGCTCTTCCGCTTCCTCGCTCACTGACTCGCTGCG
CTCGGTCGTTCGGCTGCGGCGAGCGGTATCAGCTCACTCAAAGGCGGTAATACGGTTATCCACAGAATCA
GGGGATAACGCAGGAAAGAACATGTGAGCAAAAGGCCAGCAAAAGGCCAGGAACCGTAAAAAGGCCGCGT
TGCTGGCGTTTTTCCATAGGCTCCGCCCCCCTGACGAGCATCACAAAAATCGACGCTCAAGTCAGAGGTG
GCGAAACCCGACAGGACTATAAAGATACCAGGCGTTTCCCCCTGGAAGCTCCCTCGTGCGCTCTCCTGTT
CCGACCCTGCCGCTTACCGGATACCTGTCCGCCTTTCTCCCTTCGGGAAGCGTGGCGCTTTCTCATAGCT
CACGCTGTAGGTATCTCAGTTCGGTGTAGGTCGTTCGCTCCAAGCTGGGCTGTGTGCACGAACCCCCCGT
TCAGCCCGACCGCTGCGCCTTATCCGGTAACTATCGTCTTGAGTCCAACCCGGTAAGACACGACTTATCG
CCACTGGCAGCAGCCACTGGTAACAGGATTAGCA
